Addgene plasmid #191531: pJH4143
Purpose: Punc-17-Cre unc-54 3'UTR C.elegans for Cre/Lox
Depositing lab: Mei Zhen. Depositing organization: Sinai Health System. Publication: Extrasynaptic signaling enables an asymmetric juvenile motor circuit to produce symmetric undulation. Lu Y, Ahamed T, Mulcahy B, Meng J, Witvliet D, Guan SA, Holmyard D, Hung W, Wen Q, Chisholm AD, Samuel ADT, Zhen M. Curr Biol. 2022 Nov 7;32(21):4631-4644.e5. doi: 10.1016/j.cub.2022.09.002. Epub 2022 Sep 30. PubMed 36182701.
Backbone
  Vector backbone: pBSK
  Backbone manufacturer: stratagene
  Backbone size w/o insert (bp): 6679
  Total vector size (bp): 7737
  Vector type: Cre/Lox
Growth in bacteria
  Bacterial resistance: Ampicillin, 100 μg/mL
  Growth temperature: 37°C
  Growth strain: DH5alpha
  Copy number: High Copy
Gene/Insert
  Gene/Insert name: Cre
  Species: C. elegans (nematode)
  Insert size (bp): 1058
  Promoter: Punc-17
  Tag / fusion protein: no taq
  Cloning method: Restriction Enzyme; 5′ cloning site NheI (not destroyed); 3′ cloning site NotI (not destroyed)
  Sequencing primers: 5′ aCCATGGgcgcacccaagaagaagag; 3′ gactaatcgccatcttccagcagg
Terms and licenses: Academic/Nonprofit Terms; Industry Terms: Not Available to Industry
Depositor comments: Please visit https://www.biorxiv.org/content/10.1101/2021.09.21.461278v4 for bioRxiv preprint.
How to cite: pJH4143 was a gift from Mei Zhen (Addgene plasmid # 191531 ; http://n2t.net/addgene:191531 ; RRID:Addgene_191531)
