[The description below was written by a language model from this plasmid's Addgene catalogue record and pLannotate feature annotations shown in this document.]
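Description:
pJH4143 is a C. elegans expression plasmid that supplies Cre recombinase for Cre/lox experiments in the worm. It is built on a pBluescript-type (pBSK) backbone and is maintained in E. coli as a high-copy plasmid through a ColE1/pUC-family origin, with selection by the β-lactamase gene (AmpR) and its native promoter conferring ampicillin resistance. Remnants of the bacterial cloning region, including the CAP binding site, lac promoter and lac operator, are also annotated. The catalogue gives a total size of about 7.7 kb, which agrees with the sequenced record.

The payload is an untagged Cre coding sequence of roughly 1 kb, cloned between NheI and NotI sites that remain intact. According to the record it is driven by the unc-17 promoter and followed by the unc-54 3'UTR, a commonly used worm 3' regulatory element. unc-17 encodes the vesicular acetylcholine transporter, so this promoter is generally used to direct expression to cholinergic neurons. The automated feature table detects the Cre open reading frame but does not label either the promoter or the 3'UTR. The roughly 3.4 kb upstream of Cre is largely unannotated and presumably holds the promoter. The very short hits to a chicken β-actin promoter and a tbb-2 terminator, and the partial hits to aex-5, rop, bom and lacI, are fragmentary matches that are probably not functional parts.

In use, the plasmid would be introduced as a transgene alongside a loxP-containing construct or allele, so that recombination, and therefore switching on or excision of the floxed cassette, is restricted to unc-17-expressing cells. The associated publication concerns C. elegans motor circuit function.
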