Features (pLannotate 1.2.2; 13 found; start..end, strand, type, name):
   2843..2864    -  promoter       chicken β-actin promoter (fragment): contains a 21-bp deletion relative to the standard chicken β-actin promoter
   3092..3113    +  terminator     tbb-2 terminator (fragment): tbb-2; transcription terminator for the C. elegans tubulin beta-2 gene
   3400..4430    +  CDS            Cre (fragment): site-specific recombinase Cre is a site-specific recombinase from bacteriophage P1. Recombination occurs at loxP sequences.
   4991..5143    +  CDS            aex-5 (fragment): AEX5_CAEEL - Also known as kpc-3 From Caenorhabditis elegans.
   5270..5305    +  CDS            rop (fragment): Rop protein, which maintains plasmids at low copy number; rop
   5407..5506    +  misc_feature   bom (fragment): basis of mobility region from pBR322
   5608..5712    +  promoter       AmpR promoter: bla
   5713..6573    +  CDS            AmpR: β-lactamase; bla; confers resistance to ampicillin, carbenicillin, and related antibiotics
   6744..7332    +  rep_origin     ori: high-copy-number ColE1/pMB1/pBR322/pUC origin of replication
   7515..7607    +  CDS            lacI (fragment): lac repressor; lacI; The lac repressor binds to the lac operator to inhibit transcription in E. coli. This inhibition can be relieved by adding lactose or isopropyl-β-D-thiogalactopyranoside (IPTG).
   7620..7641    +  protein_bind   CAP binding site: CAP binding activates transcription in the presence of cAMP. E. coli catabolite activator protein
   7656..7686    +  promoter       lac promoter: promoter for the E. coli lac operon
   7694..7710    +  protein_bind   lac operator: The lac repressor binds to the lac operator to inhibit transcription in E. coli. This inhibition can be relieved by adding lactose or isopropyl-β-D-thiogalactopyranoside (IPTG). lac repressor encoded by lacI
>Addgene plasmid #191531 | pJH4143 | addgene full sequence | sequence record 377549 | Addgene NGS Result
ATGACCATGATTACGCCAAGCTTGCATGCTCCCGGCCGCCATGGCCGCGGGATTACACCAATCATTTCTC
CCCTCCGAAATGTGTAGTCGTCATGACAAAGTGGTGACACTGGATTACGGTAGGCTCCGCCCACTTCTTG
GAAAAGTGACGTGGGCTCGGTGAGCCCTAAAGCTTTTGGTTTTCACAATTTTCTGGTTTTTGGGATTTTT
GCGGGAATTTTGAGAGGAGAAAGTTGGGAGAGAAGATATTGGAATGGTCCCCGGGGAGCTGTACATTTAT
ACATCTAGACTGAAGCTGGGGTATTGCAAAAAGAGAAAAGCCTATCACTTTCTTTCCATCCTGCATACTT
GCCAAAAAGTTTTGGCTGAGCTTATTTTTAAAATTGGAATTTTTTGGAATTTTCAGAAAAGAAAAAGTTT
TTTCTTTTTTTTTAATTTAAAAAATTTTTGCTATTTATTGCATGGTACTACAGAAAAACTTGAATGAAAT
AAAAAATTTGGAAAATTCAAGAAAACTTTTTTTTTCATAGTTTATTTATTCGAGTTTTAATGTGGCTTTT
ATTTTGTTCGGTTTTTGTTTTAAAAAGATTTTATACAAAATTTCAAGAATTTACAATTTTTCCGTTGTAA
AAAATCCAAAAAAAAATCCAAAAAAATAGTTCAGACCTTTTTTTAAATTTTAAATTTAAAAATTCAATAC
CAAAAAATTAAAAAAAATTAGTTTTTCCGAGAATAAAGGAAAAATGTTGAAAAAATATTATATATAAAAT
TTCCAGAAAATGTGAAAACTCCAAAAAACTGCAGACTTTTCCCCAAACTAGCTATTTTTTGAATTCATTA
CCTTTAAAGGTGGAGTACCGAAATTTAAGACTTTGCTTTTTTAGACCCAAAATGGTCCAAAACTACCAAA
TTTCGTAATGAGACGTTCTGAAAATTTTTCAAAAAAATGTTATGGGAGCTCAAAGTTTTTGAAAAAATGG
TATATTTTTAGCTAATTTTAACCACTTCTTGGCGTCGCAGCGGTTGGAACTCAATTTTAATTAAATTATC
ATCCTTCAATGTCCTTCAATCTTTGCAATTTCAATCGACCATACGCGTTCAGAGCATTTTTTTTTTTCGT
TTTTCCTCCCGTCCAGCACATATTTAAATATTCTCTCTCCCCCTCCCCTGGTTCCTAAAAACTTGGGAAA
GGGGAATTTCGAAGGAGGTGGAAGCTTCTTCTTCTCCCCGAGCACACACACACATCCTCTCTTCAAAATC
TTTAAGAAATAGTGCGTGTGAATGACTAGACGCTGAAGCTAACTTGGTTTCCGCGAACAATCCCAATCAG
TGCCTGTGCCGAGGCTTCGGAGAAGAAGAGATTGACGTCGTCTTTTTCTTTTTTTGTGAAACAGAATAAA
AAAGAATACGAAATGGACTTTTTCACACATTTTCGTTACTTTTCCAGAAAAAAACGAAGCTCTAGCCATG
GAAGTTTGAATTGAAAACCTAAACCCCGATGTGTATTCATTTGAGCTTAAGCCTAAGCCTAATTCTACGC
CTAAGCATAAGCCTAAGCCTATGTTCAAGCCTAAGCCAAATTGTAGAACGTTACCAAAAGATCAAACCTA
TTTTTCCTACAGAAAAGGTCTAATGATAACTGTTAAGCGAGAGACAAGGAGAGATATATATCAAAAACTA
GCCCAAACTGTGATTAACATCTATTAACTGACCTCAAAAAAAAAAATAGTAGAGATTAAATACTGCTCAA
AAAGTTTCTTGGAAAAGTAAATTGTTAGGTTTCTGGGGCCTGTAAAACTGGACCGAGTTTTGAAGAATTT
TTTTAACTTTTCAAAGTTTGGCGTCACTGAAAGCTTTATATTGTACATGTTCCACCAATTTTCTTTTGTA
TCCGTTTTTTCTGTCTCAAAACGGAGCTCGAGCCCATGACGTGTGGATACCGTGAGAATCCGCCCAATTC
CTTCACATCGATCTCATATTTCTTTCCCAGTTTATATTGAATTCCCGTTGAATTGCGGCTTTGCAGGGGA
GAAGATGTGCGTCTTTATATTTTTTTTTCTATCCTTACCCGCCGTGAATCCGGCTCGAATTGAGCCAATT
TTTATGAATAGTAGAGCTAATTGACTTCGTCTCCCTAGAATTGATGAGGTAAAGCTCGTGGGGAGATATG
GAGATTTTTCGATTTTTTTTCCAGTAATTTTCAGTTCAAAATTTGAGCTTTTGAGCAGGAGTTTTGAGAT
TTGTGCCAAAATTTCCTATTATTTTTTCAAATATTTTTGCTTTTGTAAAAAAGGTGTAGTAGAAGTTTTG
TAGTGCCACTATTTTTTTTTTGAAAATTATGTTTTGGCGGAAAGTTCTTTAAAAAAGTTAATCAAAATTT
TTGGCGCTTTAGTCAAATTAATTTTCTGGCAAAAATATTAGTAATTTTGGCGTGAGTTCAATTTTCCCAT
TCTTAAAATTTCACACAATTAAGAATTTTAAGATTTGGGTTTTTTTTTCAACAAAAAATCAAATATTTAC
ATGAAAATTCGGCGGGAAATAAAAAAAAATATTCCGATTCAATGTGTGAATAACTTTTTGCGGGGAATTC
AAATTTGCATTATTTAAACTTTTTTTAAGCTCGAAAAATTGAAATTCTTAAATAAATAAATAAAATTTTC
CTCGAATTTTGAATGTTTCGATTTTTTAGCGTTATTTTTTCAAAATTTCCACTAAAACTCTAGTTCTAAA
GTTCTAAAACTTTAAAAACTTCCTAATGTTGTGGTCTTGTGTTTTTTTGGCAGCGATTTCCAAATTTCTG
AAATTCCAACAAAAAAACCACTACGTCAGTTTGCATATCCAACCCCCCCCCCCCCCCCCCCCCCTCTGAG
CCAATCAATCATGTGCATTTTGAATTGGCGCCAAGGCAATCTTCGTAAAAAATAACAATAGAGTCATCCC
TCAGAACAGAAAAGAAACCCGCCCGGGGGCTCAAATACACATGTCATTTTTCTTTTTTCGCCTGATTTTT
AGCCTAAATTAGTGTTTAGCAATTTTTTAAGGTAACTCGGTGGAGTCATTTGAACTTTTTAAACTAAAAT
TTCAGAAAAAATTCTTTTTTTTTGTCAAAAAATAATTTTCCCGCCGGAATTTTTCAAAAAAATAATTTTT
ATTTTATTTTTCAAGTTCCTTGTTTCCTCTTTATTTTTTTATTTTGCCCCCAAAAGTTTTACACTAAAAT
ATTTAATTTTCAGGTAATTCATCGAAAGTCTTTCTATTTTCCGCATCTCTTGTTCAAGGGATTGGCCAAA
GGACCCAAAGGTATGTTTCGAATGATACTAACATAACATAGAACATTTTCAGGAGGACCCTTGGCTAGCG
TCGACGGTACCATGGGCGCACCCAAGAAGAAGAGGAAGGTGTCCAATTTACTGACCGTACACCAAAATTT
GCCTGCATTACCGGTCGATGCAACGAGTGATGAGGTTCGCAAGAACCTGATGGACATGTTCAGGGATCGC
CAGGCGTTTTCTGAGCATACCTGGAAAATGCTTCTGTCCGTTTGCCGGTCGTGGGCGGCATGGTGCAAGT
TGAATAACCGGAAATGGTTTCCCGCAGAACCTGAAGATGTTCGCGATTATCTTCTATATCTTCAGGCGCG
CGGTCTGGCAGTAAAAACTATCCAGCAACATTTGGGCCAGCTAAACATGCTTCATCGTCGGTCCGGGCTG
CCACGACCAAGTGACAGCAATGCTGTTTCACTGGTTATGCGGCGGATCCGAAAAGAAAACGTTGATGCCG
GTGAACGTGCAAAACAGGCTCTAGCGTTCGAACGCACTGATTTCGACCAGGTTCGTTCACTCATGGAAAA
TAGCGATCGCTGCCAGGATATACGTAATCTGGCATTTCTGGGGATTGCTTATAACACCCTGTTACGTATA
GCCGAAATTGCCAGGATCAGGGTTAAAGATATCTCACGTACTGACGGTGGGAGAATGTTAATCCATATTG
GCAGAACGAAAACGCTGGTTAGCACCGCAGGTGTAGAGAAGGCACTTAGCCTGGGGGTAACTAAACTGGT
CGAGCGATGGATTTCCGTCTCTGGTGTAGCTGATGATCCGAATAACTACCTGTTTTGCCGGGTCAGAAAA
AATGGTGTTGCCGCGCCATCTGCCACCAGCCAGCTATCAACTCGCGCCCTGGAAGGGATTTTTGAAGCAA
CTCATCGATTGATTTACGGCGCTAAGGATGACTCTGGTCAGAGATACCTGGCCTGGTCTGGACACAGTGC
CCGTGTCGGAGCCGCGCGAGATATGGCCCGCGCTGGAGTTTCAATACCGGAGATCATGCAAGCTGGTGGC
TGGACCAATGTAAATATTGTCATGAACTATATCCGTAACCTGGATAGTGAAACAGGGGCAATGGTGCGCC
TGCTGGAAGATGGCGATTAGTCTAGAATCACTAGTGAATTCGCGGCCGCCTGCAGGTCGACCATATGGGA
GAGCTCCGCATCGGCCGCTGTCATCAGATCGCCATCTCGCGCCCGTGCCTCTGACTTCTAAGTCCAATTA
CTCTTCAACATCCCTACATGCTCTTTCTCCCTGTGCTCCCACCCCCTATTTTTGTTATTATCAAAAAACT
TCTCTTAATTTCTTTGTTTTTTAGCTTCTTTTAAGTCACCTCTAACAATGAAATTGTGTAGATTCAAAAA
TAGAATTAATTCGTAATAAAAAGTCGAAAAAAATTGTGCTCCCTCCCCCCATTAATAATAATTCTATCCC
AAAATCTACACAATGTTCTGTGTACACTTCTTATGTTTTTTACTTCTGATAAATTTTTTTGAAACATCAT
AGAAAAAACCGCACACAAAATACCTTATCATATGTTACGTTTCAGTTTATGACCGCAATTTTTATTTCTT
CGCACGTCTGGGCCTCTCATGACGTCAAATCATGCTCATCGTGAAAAAGTTTTGGAGTATTTTTGGAATT
TTTCAATCAAGTGAAAGTTTATGAAATTAATTTTCCTGCTTTTGCTTTTTGGGGTTTCCCCTATTGTTTG
TCAAGATTTCGAGGACGGCGTTTTTCTTGCTAAAATCACAAGTATTGATGAGCACGATGCAAGAAAGATC
GGAAGAAGGTTTGGGTTTGAGGCTCAGTGGAAGGTGAGTAGAAGTTGATAATTTGAAAGTGGAGTAGTGT
CTATGGGGTTTTTGCCTTAAATGACAGAATACATTCCCAATATACCAAACATAACTGTTTCTACTAGTCG
GCCGTACGGGCCCTTTCGTCTCGCGCGTTTCGGTGATGACGGTGAAAACCTCTGACACATGCAGCTCCCG
GAGACGGTCACAGCTTGTCTGTAAGCGGATGCCGGGAGCAGACAAGCCCGTCAGGGCGCGTCAGCGGGTG
TTGGCGGGTGTCGGGGCTGGCTTAACTATGCGGCATCAGAGCAGATTGTACTGAGAGTGCACCATATGCG
GTGTGAAATACCGCACAGATGCGTAAGGAGAAAATACCGCATCAGGCGGCCTTAATTAAGGGCCTCGTGA
TACGCCTATTTTTATAGGTTAATGTCATGATAATAATGGTTTCTTAGACGTCAGGTGGCACTTTTCGGGG
AAATGTGCGCGGAACCCCTATTTGTTTATTTTTCTAAATACATTCAAATATGTATCCGCTCATGAGACAA
TAACCCTGATAAATGCTTCAATAATATTGAAAAAGGAAGAGTATGAGTATTCAACATTTCCGTGTCGCCC
TTATTCCCTTTTTTGCGGCATTTTGCCTTCCTGTTTTTGCTCACCCAGAAACGCTGGTGAAAGTAAAAGA
TGCTGAAGATCAGTTGGGTGCACGAGTGGGTTACATCGAACTGGATCTCAACAGCGGTAAGATCCTTGAG
AGTTTTCGCCCCGAAGAACGTTTTCCAATGATGAGCACTTTTAAAGTTCTGCTATGTGGCGCGGTATTAT
CCCGTATTGACGCCGGGCAAGAGCAACTCGGTCGCCGCATACACTATTCTCAGAATGACTTGGTTGAGTA
CTCACCAGTCACAGAAAAGCATCTTACGGATGGCATGACAGTAAGAGAATTATGCAGTGCTGCCATAACC
ATGAGTGATAACACTGCGGCCAACTTACTTCTGACAACGATCGGAGGACCGAAGGAGCTAACCGCTTTTT
TGCACAACATGGGGGATCATGTAACTCGCCTTGATCGTTGGGAACCGGAGCTGAATGAAGCCATACCAAA
CGACGAGCGTGACACCACGATGCCTGTAGCAATGGCAACAACGTTGCGCAAACTATTAACTGGCGAACTA
CTTACTCTAGCTTCCCGGCAACAATTAATAGACTGGATGGAGGCGGATAAAGTTGCAGGACCACTTCTGC
GCTCGGCCCTTCCGGCTGGCTGGTTTATTGCTGATAAATCTGGAGCCGGTGAGCGTGGGTCTCGCGGTAT
CATTGCAGCACTGGGGCCAGATGGTAAGCCCTCCCGTATCGTAGTTATCTACACGACGGGGAGTCAGGCA
ACTATGGATGAACGAAATAGACAGATCGCTGAGATAGGTGCCTCACTGATTAAGCATTGGTAACTGTCAG
ACCAAGTTTACTCATATATACTTTAGATTGATTTAAAACTTCATTTTTAATTTAAAAGGATCTAGGTGAA
GATCCTTTTTGATAATCTCATGACCAAAATCCCTTAACGTGAGTTTTCGTTCCACTGAGCGTCAGACCCC
GTAGAAAAGATCAAAGGATCTTCTTGAGATCCTTTTTTTCTGCGCGTAATCTGCTGCTTGCAAACAAAAA
AACCACCGCTACCAGCGGTGGTTTGTTTGCCGGATCAAGAGCTACCAACTCTTTTTCCGAAGGTAACTGG
CTTCAGCAGAGCGCAGATACCAAATACTGTTCTTCTAGTGTAGCCGTAGTTAGGCCACCACTTCAAGAAC
TCTGTAGCACCGCCTACATACCTCGCTCTGCTAATCCTGTTACCAGTGGCTGCTGCCAGTGGCGATAAGT
CGTGTCTTACCGGGTTGGACTCAAGACGATAGTTACCGGATAAGGCGCAGCGGTCGGGCTGAACGGGGGG
TTCGTGCACACAGCCCAGCTTGGAGCGAACGACCTACACCGAACTGAGATACCTACAGCGTGAGCTATGA
GAAAGCGCCACGCTTCCCGAAGGGAGAAAGGCGGACAGGTATCCGGTAAGCGGCAGGGTCGGAACAGGAG
AGCGCACGAGGGAGCTTCCAGGGGGAAACGCCTGGTATCTTTATAGTCCTGTCGGGTTTCGCCACCTCTG
ACTTGAGCGTCGATTTTTGTGATGCTCGTCAGGGGGGCGGAGCCTATGGAAAAACGCCAGCAACGCGGCC
TTTTTACGGTTCCTGGCCTTTTGCTGGCCTTTTGCTCACATGTTCTTTCCTGCGTTATCCCCTGATTCTG
TGGATAACCGTATTACCGCCTTTGAGTGAGCTGATACCGCTCGCCGCAGCCGAACGACCGAGCGCAGCGA
GTCAGTGAGCGAGGAAGCGGAAGAGCGCCCAATACGCAAACCGCCTCTCCCCGCGCGTTGGCCGATTCAT
TAATGCAGCTGGCACGACAGGTTTCCCGACTGGAAAGCGGGCAGTGAGCGCAACGCAATTAATGTGAGTT
AGCTCACTCATTAGGCACCCCAGGCTTTACACTTTATGCTTCCGGCTCGTATGTTGTGTGGAATTGTGAG
CGGATAACAATTTCACACAGGAAACAGCT
